>Addgene plasmid #58036 | mTagRFP-T2-ER-5 | addgene full sequence | sequence record 210339 | Addgene NGS Result
CATGTTCTTTCCTGCGTTATCCCCTGATTCTGTGGATAACCGTATTACCGCCATGCATTAGTTATTAATA
GTAATCAATTACGGGGTCATTAGTTCATAGCCCATATATGGAGTTCCGCGTTACATAACTTACGGTAAAT
GGCCCGCCTGGCTGACCGCCCAACGACCCCCGCCCATTGACGTCAATAATGACGTATGTTCCCATAGTAA
CGCCAATAGGGACTTTCCATTGACGTCAATGGGTGGAGTATTTACGGTAAACTGCCCACTTGGCAGTACA
TCAAGTGTATCATATGCCAAGTACGCCCCCTATTGACGTCAATGACGGTAAATGGCCCGCCTGGCATTAT
GCCCAGTACATGACCTTATGGGACTTTCCTACTTGGCAGTACATCTACGTATTAGTCATCGCTATTACCA
TGGTGATGCGGTTTTGGCAGTACATCAATGGGCGTGGATAGCGGTTTGACTCACGGGGATTTCCAAGTCT
CCACCCCATTGACGTCAATGGGAGTTTGTTTTGGCACCAAAATCAACGGGACTTTCCAAAATGTCGTAAC
AACTCCGCCCCATTGACGCAAATGGGCGGTAGGCGTGTACGGTGGGAGGTCTATATAAGCAGAGCTGGTT
TAGTGAACCGTCAGATCCGCTAGCGCCACCATGCTGCTATCCGTGCCGTTGCTGCTCGGCCTCCTCGGCC
TGGCCGTCGCCGCACCGGTCGCCACCATGGTGTCTAAGGGCGAAGAGCTGATTAAGGAGAACATGCACAT
GAAGCTGTACATGGAGGGCACCGTGAACAACCACCACTTCAAGTGCACATCCGAGGGCGAAGGCAAGCCC
TACGAGGGCACCCAGACCATGAGAATCAAGGTGGTCGAGGGCGGCCCTCTCCCCTTCGCCTTCGACATCC
TGGCTACCAGCTTCATGTACGGCAGCAGAACCTTCATCAACCACACCCAGGGCATCCCCGATTTCTTTAA
GCAGTCCTTCCCTGAGGGCTTCACATGGGAGAGAGTCACCACATACGAAGACGGGGGCGTGCTGACCGCT
ACCCAGGACACCAGCCTCCAGGACGGCTGCCTCATCTACAACGTCAAGATCAGAGGGGTGAACTTCCCAT
CCAACGGCCCTGTGATGCAGAAGAAAACACTCGGCTGGGAGGCCAACACCGAGACCCTGTACCCCGCTGA
CGGCGGCCTGGAAGGCAGAACCGACATGGCCCTGAAGCTCGTGGGCGGGGGCCACCTGATCTGCAACTTC
AAGACCACATACAGATCCAAGAAACCCGCTAAGAACCTCAAGATGCCCGGCGTCTACTATGTGGACCACA
GACTGGAAAGAATCAAGGAGGCCGACAAAGAGACCTACGTCGAGCAGCACGAGGTGGCTGTGGCCAGATA
CTGCGACCTCCCTAGCAAACTGGGGCACAAACTTAATGGCATGGACGAGCTGTACAAGTCCGGAAAGGAC
GAGCTGTAAGAATTCTGCAGTCGACGGTACCGCGGGCCCGGGATCCACCGGATCTAGATAACTGATCATA
ATCAGCCATACCACATTTGTAGAGGTTTTACTTGCTTTAAAAAACCTCCCACACCTCCCCCTGAACCTGA
AACATAAAATGAATGCAATTGTTGTTGTTAACTTGTTTATTGCAGCTTATAATGGTTACAAATAAAGCAA
TAGCATCACAAATTTCACAAATAAAGCATTTTTTTCACTGCATTCTAGTTGTGGTTTGTCCAAACTCATC
AATGTATCTTAACGCGTAAATTGTAAGCGTTAATATTTTGTTAAAATTCGCGTTAAATTTTTGTTAAATC
AGCTCATTTTTTAACCAATAGGCCGAAATCGGCAAAATCCCTTATAAATCAAAAGAATAGACCGAGATAG
GGT
[37 nt withheld, positions 1894-1930]
AAAGAACGTGGACTCCAACGTCAAAGG
[49 nt withheld, positions 1958-2006]
T
[91 nt withheld, positions 2008-2098]
G
[124 nt withheld, positions 2100-2223]
CAGGTGGCACTTTTCGGGGAAATGTGCGCGGAACCCCTATTTGTTTATTTTTCTAAATACATTCAAATAT
GTATCCGCTCATGAGACAATAACCCTGATAAATGCTTCAATAATATTGAAAAAGGAAGAGTCCTGAGGCG
GAAAGAACCAGCTGTGGAATGTGTGTCAGTTAGGGTGTGGAAAGTCCCCAGGCTCCCCAGCAGGCAGAAG
TATGCAAAGCATGCATCTCAATTAGTCAGCAACCAGGTGTGGAAAGTCCCCAGGCTCCCCAGCAGGCAGA
AGTATGCAAAGCATGCATCTCAATTAGTCAGCAACCATAGTCCCGCCCCTAACTCCGCCCATCCCGCCCC
TAACTCCGCCCAGTTCCGCCCATTCTCCGCCCCATGGCTGACTAATTTTTTTTATTTATGCAGAGGCCGA
GGCCGCCTCGGCCTCTGAGCTATTCCAGAAGTAGTGAGGAGGCTTTTTTGGAGGCCTAGGCTTTTGCAAA
GATCGATCAAGAGACAGGATGAGGATCGTTTCGCATGATTGAACAAGATGGATTGCACGCAGGTTCTCCG
GCCGCTTGGGTGGAGAGGCTATTCGGCTATGACTGGGCACAACAGACAATCGGCTGCTCTGATGCCGCCG
TGTTCCGGCTGTCAGCGCAGGGGCGCCCGGTTCTTTTTGTCAAGACCGACCTGTCCGGTGCCCTGAATGA
ACTGCAAGACGAGGCAGCGCGGCTATCGTGGCTGGCCACGACGGGCGTTCCTTGCGCAGCTGTGCTCGAC
GTTGTCACTGAAGCGGGAAGGGACTGGCTGCTATTGGGCGAAGTGCCGGGGCAGGATCTCCTGTCATCTC
ACCTTGCTCCTGCCGAGAAAGTATCCATCATGGCTGATGCAATGCGGCGGCTGCATACGCTTGATCCGGC
TACCTGCCCATTCGACCACCAAGCGAAACATCGCATCGAGCGAGCACGTACTCGGATGGAAGCCGGTCTT
GTCGATCAGGATGATCTGGACGAAGAGCATCAGGGGCTCGCGCCAGCCGAACTGTTCGCCAGGCTCAAGG
CGAGCATGCCCGACGGCGAGGATCTCGTCGTGACCCATGGCGATGCCTGCTTGCCGAATATCATGGTGGA
AAATGGCCGCTTTTCTGGATTCATCGACTGTGGCCGGCTGGGTGTGGCGGACCGCTATCAGGACATAGCG
TTGGCTACCCGTGATATTGCTGAAGAGCTTGGCGGCGAATGGGCTGACCGCTTCCTCGTGCTTTACGGTA
TCGCCGCTCCCGATTCGCAGCGCATCGCCTTCTATCGCCTTCTTGACGAGTTCTTCTGAGCGGGACTCTG
GGGTTCGAAATGACCGACCAAGCGACGCCCAACCTGCCATCACGAGATTTCGATTCCACCGCCGCCTTCT
ATGAAAGGTTGGGCTTCGGAATCGTTTTCCGGGACGCCGGCTGGATGATCCTCCAGCGCGGGGATCTCAT
GCTGGAGTTCTTCGCCCACCCTAGGGGGAGGCTAACTGAAACACGGAAGGAGACAATACCGGAAGGAACC
CGCGCTATGACGGCAATAAAAAGACAGAATAAAACGCACGGTGTTGGGTCGTTTGTTCATAAACGCGGGG
TTCGGTCCCAGGGCTGGCACTCTGTCGATACCCCACCGAGACCCCATTGGGGCCAATACGCCCGCGTTTC
TTCCTTTTCCCCACCCCACCCCCCAAGTTCGGGTGAAGGCCCAGGGCTCGCAGCCAACGTCGGGGCGGCA
GGCCCTGCCATAGCCTCAGGTTACTCATATATACTTTAGATTGATTTAAAACTTCATTTTTAATTTAAAA
GGATCTAGGTGAAGATCCTTTTTGATAATCTCATGACCAAAATCCCTTAACGTGAGTTTTCGTTCCACTG
AGCGTCAGACCCCGTAGAAAAGATCAAAGGATCTTCTTGAGATCCTTTTTTTCTGCGCGTAATCTGCTGC
TTGCAAACAAAAAAACCACCGCTACCAGCGGTGGTTTGTTTGCCGGATCAAGAGCTACCAACTCTTTTTC
CGAAGGTAACTGGCTTCAGCAGAGCGCAGATACCAAATACTGTTCTTCTAGTGTAGCCGTAGTTAGGCCA
CCACTTCAAGAACTCTGTAGCACCGCCTACATACCTCGCTCTGCTAATCCTGTTACCAGTGGCTGCTGCC
AGTGGCGATAAGTCGTGTCTTACCGGGTTGGACTCAAGACGATAGTTACCGGATAAGGCGCAGCGGTCGG
GCTGAACGGGGGGTTCGTGCACACAGCCCAGCTTGGAGCGAACGACCTACACCGAACTGAGATACCTACA
GCGTGAGCTATGAGAAAGCGCCACGCTTCCCGAAGGGAGAAAGGCGGACAGGTATCCGGTAAGCGGCAGG
GTCGGAACAGGAGAGCGCACGAGGGAGCTTCCAGGGGGAAACGCCTGGTATCTTTATAGTCCTGTCGGGT
TTCGCCACCTCTGACTTGAGCGTCGATTTTTGTGATGCTCGTCAGGGGGGCGGAGCCTATGGAAAAACGC
CAGCAACGCGGCCTTTTTACGGTTCCTGGCCTTTTGCTGGCCTTTTGCTCA
Features (pLannotate 1.2.2; 15 found; start..end, strand, type, name):
      1..51      +  rep_origin     RSF ori (fragment): Plasmids containing the RSF 1030 origin of replication can be propagated in E. coli cells that contain additional plasmids with compatible origins.
    119..422     +  enhancer       CMV enhancer: human cytomegalovirus immediate early enhancer
    423..626     +  promoter       CMV promoter: human cytomegalovirus (CMV) immediate early promoter
    727..1458    +  CDS            TagRFP-T: TagRFP-T is a basic (constitutively fluorescent) red fluorescent protein published in 2008, derived from Entacmaea quadricolor. It has low acid sensitivity.
   1480..1516    +  misc_feature   MCS (fragment): multiple cloning site
   1533..1617    +  CDS            large T antigen (fragment): large T antigen from SV40 (simian virus 40)
   1640..1761    +  polyA_signal   SV40 poly(A) signal: SV40 polyadenylation signal
   1795..2223    -  rep_origin     f1 ori (sequence partly withheld): f1 bacteriophage origin of replication; arrow indicates direction of (+) strand synthesis
   2250..2354    +  promoter       AmpR promoter: bla
   2356..2713    +  promoter       SV40 promoter: SV40 enhancer and early promoter
   2748..3542    +  CDS            NeoR/KanR: aminoglycoside phosphotransferase from Tn5; aph(3')-II (or nptII); confers resistance to neomycin, kanamycin, and G418 (Geneticin®)
   3563..3715    +  CDS            ble (fragment): BLE_KLEPN - Experimental evidence at protein level: Swiss-Prot protein existence level 1. Binding protein with a strong affinity to the bleomycin family of antibiotics. Binds to CL990; an antimitotic-antibiotic compound. From Klebsiella pneumoniae.
   3774..3821    +  polyA_signal   HSV TK poly(A) signal: herpes simplex virus thymidine kinase polyadenylation signal (Cole and Stacy, 1985)
   3912..3928    -  polyA_signal   bGH poly(A) signal (fragment): bovine growth hormone polyadenylation signal
   4150..4738    +  rep_origin     ori: high-copy-number ColE1/pMB1/pBR322/pUC origin of replication
