[The description below was written by a language model from this plasmid's Addgene catalogue record and pLannotate feature annotations shown in this document.]
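Description:
mTagRFP-T2-ER-5 is a mammalian expression plasmid that produces a red fluorescent marker of the endoplasmic reticulum. It is built on an mTagRFP backbone; the sequenced record is about 4.8 kb. The plasmid replicates in E. coli at high copy from a ColE1/pUC-type origin and also carries an f1 phage origin. A single NeoR/KanR (Tn5 aminoglycoside phosphotransferase) gene serves as the marker in both hosts. It is preceded by a bacterial bla promoter, giving kanamycin resistance in bacteria, and by the SV40 enhancer/early promoter, giving G418 selection in mammalian cells, and it is followed by an HSV TK polyadenylation signal. The short hits annotated as RSF ori, ble, bGH poly(A) and SV40 large T antigen are only fragments, probably vector remnants or partial matches rather than functional parts.

The expression cassette uses the human CMV immediate-early enhancer and promoter and ends at an SV40 poly(A) signal. According to the catalogue, the insert is the ER signal peptide of human calreticulin (CALR), with the fluorescent protein fused at its C-terminal side. The feature table does not annotate the signal peptide separately; it presumably lies in the roughly 100 bp gap between the promoter and the coding sequence identified as TagRFP-T, a constitutively fluorescent red protein derived from Entacmaea quadricolor. The signal peptide directs the nascent protein into the ER lumen. The record does not mention an ER retention motif, so its presence cannot be confirmed here. With recorded excitation and emission at 555 and 584 nm, the construct is suited to labelling the ER for fluorescence imaging in transiently or stably transfected mammalian cells.
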