Addgene plasmid #58036: mTagRFP-T2-ER-5
Purpose: Localization: Endoplasmic Reticulum, Excitation: 555, Emission: 584
Depositing lab: Michael Davidson. Depositing organization: Florida State University, Tallahassee.
Backbone
  Vector backbone: mTagRFP
  Backbone size w/o insert (bp): 4750
  Vector type: Mammalian Expression
  Selectable markers: Neomycin (select with G418)
Growth in bacteria
  Bacterial resistance: Kanamycin, 50 μg/mL
  Growth temperature: 37°C
  Growth strain: DH5alpha
  Copy number: High Copy
Gene/Insert
  Gene/Insert name: ER (alt name: NM_004343.3)
  Species: H. sapiens (human)
  Mutation: ER Signal Peptide
  Entrez Gene: CALR (a.k.a. CALR1, CRT, HEL-S-99n, RO, SSA, cC1qR)
  Promoter: CMV
  Tag / fusion protein: mTagRFP (C terminal on insert)
  Cloning method: Unknown
  Sequencing primers: 5′ CMV-F; 3′ SV40pA-R
Terms and licenses: Academic/Nonprofit Terms; Industry Terms
Depositor comments: . Excitation = 555; Emission = 584
How to cite: mTagRFP-T2-ER-5 was a gift from Michael Davidson (Addgene plasmid # 58036 ; http://n2t.net/addgene:58036 ; RRID:Addgene_58036)
